Addgene plasmid #59738: pET14b_tev_PSGU
Purpose: Expresses a.a. 417-887 of human ZO-1
Depositing lab: Alan Fanning. Depositing organization: University of North Carolina at Chapel Hill. Publication: The Src homology 3 domain is required for junctional adhesion molecule binding to the third PDZ domain of the scaffolding protein ZO-1. Nomme J, Fanning AS, Caffrey M, Lye MF, Anderson JM, Lavie A. J Biol Chem. 2011 Dec 16;286(50):43352-60. doi: 10.1074/jbc.M111.304089. Epub 2011 Oct 26. PubMed 22030391.
Backbone
  Vector backbone: pET14b_TEV
  Backbone manufacturer: EMD Millipore
  Backbone size w/o insert (bp): 4670
  Total vector size (bp): 6099
  Modifications to backbone: Thrombin cleavage site of pET14b replaced by TEV protease cleavage site.
  Vector type: Bacterial Expression
Growth in bacteria
  Bacterial resistance: Ampicillin, 100 μg/mL
  Growth temperature: 37°C
  Growth strain: DH5alpha
  Copy number: High Copy
Gene/Insert
  Gene/Insert name: zonula occludens-1 (alt name: TJP-1)
  Species: H. sapiens (human)
  Insert size (bp): 1428
  Entrez Gene: TJP1 (a.k.a. ZO-1)
  Promoter: T7
  Tag / fusion protein: HIS tag (N terminal on backbone); thrombin clvg (N terminal on backbone)
  Cloning method: Restriction Enzyme; 5′ cloning site Nde I (destroyed during cloning); 3′ cloning site Bam HI (destroyed during cloning)
  Sequencing primers: 5′ T7 fwd
Terms and licenses: Academic/Nonprofit Terms; Industry Terms: Not Available to Industry
How to cite: pET14b_tev_PSGU was a gift from Alan Fanning (Addgene plasmid # 59738 ; http://n2t.net/addgene:59738 ; RRID:Addgene_59738)
