[The description below was written by a language model from this plasmid's Addgene catalogue record.]
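Description:
pET14b_tev_PSGU is a bacterial expression plasmid built on a modified pET14b backbone, in which the thrombin cleavage site of the commercial vector has been replaced by a TEV protease recognition site. It is maintained in E. coli as a high-copy plasmid under ampicillin selection. The total size is recorded as about 6.1 kb, comprising a backbone of roughly 4.7 kb and an insert of about 1.4 kb. No feature table accompanies the record, so elements such as the origin of replication and terminator are not itemised.

The insert encodes amino acids 417–887 of human zonula occludens-1 (ZO-1, gene TJP1), a tight-junction scaffolding protein. The insert was cloned between the NdeI and BamHI sites, both of which were destroyed in the process. Transcription is driven by the T7 promoter, so expression requires a host that supplies T7 RNA polymerase, whereas a standard cloning strain is used for propagation. The protein is produced with an N-terminal His tag from the backbone, which allows purification by immobilised metal affinity chromatography. The catalogue's tag field still lists a thrombin cleavage site. However, the backbone modification note and the plasmid name indicate that the cleavable linker is a TEV site, so the tag would be removed with TEV protease.

The associated publication examines how the SH3 domain of ZO-1 contributes to binding of junctional adhesion molecule by the third PDZ domain. This is consistent with the plasmid being used to produce recombinant ZO-1 fragment for biochemical, binding or structural studies. The record does not define the "PSGU" abbreviation or list the domains contained in the fragment.
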