>Addgene plasmid #59738 | pET14b_tev_PSGU | depositor partial sequence | sequence record 93745 | aa 516-887
CATATGATTCTTCGGCCCAGCATGAAATTGGTAAAATTCAGAAAAGGAGATAGTGTGGGTTTGCGGCTGG
CTGGTGGAAATGATGTTGGAATATTTGTAGCTGGCGTTCTAGAAGATAGCCCTGCAGCCAAGGAAGGCTT
AGAGGAAGGTGATCAAATTCTCAGGGTAAACAACGTAGATTTTACAAATATCATAAGAGAAGAAGCCGTC
CTTTTCCTGCTTGACCTCCCTAAAGGAGAAGAAGTGACCATATTGGCTCAGAAGAAGAAGGATGTTTATC
GTCGCATTGTAGAATCAGATGTAGGAGATTCTTTCTATATTAGAACCCATTTTGAATATGAAAAGGAATC
TCCCTATGGACTTAGTTTTAACAAAGGAGAGGTGTTCCGTGTTGTGGATACCTTGTACAATGGAAAACTG
GGCTCTTGGCTTGCTATTCGAATTGGTAAAAATCATAAGGAGGTAGAACGAGGCATCATCCCTAATAAGA
ACAGAGCTGAGCAGCTAGCCAGTGTACAGTATACACTTCCAAAAACAGCAGGCGGAGACCGTGCTGACTT
CTGGAGATTCAGAGGTCTTCGCAGCTCCAAGAGAAATCTTCGAAAAAGCAGAGAGGATTTGTCCGCTCAG
CCTGTTCAAACAAAGTTTCCAGCTTATGAAAGAGTGGTTCTTCGAGAAGCTGGATTTCTGAGGCCTGTAA
CCATTTTTGGACCAATAGCTGATGTTGCCAGAGAAAAGCTGGCAAGAGAAGAACCAGATATTTATCAAAT
TGCAAAGAGTGAACCACGAGACGCTGGAACTGACCAACGTAGCTCTGGCATTATTCGCCTGCATACAATA
AAGCAAATCATAGATCAAGACAAGCATGCATTATTAGATGTAACACCAAATGCAGTTGATCGTCTTAACT
ATGCCCAGTGGTATCCAATTGTTGTATTTCTTAACCCTGATTCTAAGCAAGGAGTAAAAACAATGAGAAT
GAGGTTATGTCCAGAATCTCGGAAAAGTGCCAGGAAGTTATACGAGCGATCTCATAAACTTCGTAAAAAT
AATCACCATCTTTTTACAACTACAATTAACTTAAATTCAATGAATGATGGTTGGTATGGTGCGCTGAAAG
AAGCAATTCAACAACAGCAAAACCAGCTGGTATGGGTTTCCGAGGGAAAGGCGGATGGTGCTACAAGTGA
TGACCTTGATTTGCATGATGATCGTCTGTCCTACCTGTCAGCTCCAGGTAGTGAATACTCAATGTATAGC
ACGGACAGTAGACACACTTCTGACTATGAAGACACAGACACAGAAGGCGGGGCCTACACTGATCAAGAAC
TAGATGAAACTCTTAATGATGAGGTTGGGACTCCACCGGAGTCTGCCATTACACGGTCCTCTGAGCCTGT
AAGAGAGGACTCCTCTGGATGAGGATCC
