>Addgene plasmid #59738 | pET14b_tev_PSGU | addgene partial sequence | sequence record 96193 | T7term 5'-GCTAGTTATTGCTCAGCGG-3'
GTTAGCAGCCGGATCCTCATCCAGAGGAGTCCTCTCTTACAGGCTCAGAGGACCGTGTAATGGCAGACTC
CGGTGGAGTCCCAACCTCATCATTAAGAGTTTCATCTAGTTCTTGATCAGTGTAGGCCCCGCCTTCTGTG
TCTGTGTCTTCATAGTCAGAAGTGTGTCTACTGTCCGTGCTATACATTGAGTATTCACTACCTGGAGCTG
ACAGGTAGGACAGACGATCATCATGCAAATCAAGGTCATCACTTGTAGCACCATCCGCCTTTCCCTCGGA
AACCCATACCAGCTGGTTTTGCTGTTGTTGAATTGCTTCTTTCAGCGCACCATACCAACCATCATTCATT
GAATTTAAGTTAATTGTAGTTGTAAAAAGATGGTGATTATTTTTACGAAGTTTATGAGATCGCTCGTATA
ACTTCCTGGCACTTTTCCGAGATTCTGGACATAACCTCATTCTCATTGTTTTTACTCCTTGCTTAGAATC
AGGGTTAAGAAATACAACAATTGGATACCACTGGGCATAGTTAAGACGATCAACTGCATTTGGTGTTACA
TCTAATAATGCATGCTTGTCTTGATCTATGATTTGCTTTATTGTATGCAGGCGAATAATGCCAGAGCTAC
GTTGGTCAGTTCCAGCGTCTCGTGGTTCACTCTTTGCAATTTGATAAATATCTGGTTCTTCTCTTGCCAG
CTTTTCTCTGGCAACATCAGCTATTGGT
