>Addgene plasmid #59738 | pET14b_tev_PSGU | addgene partial sequence | sequence record 99443 | pBRrevBam 5'-GGTGATGTCGGCGATATAGG-3'
GGCGCTAGTAGGATCGTAGTATCTCGATCCCCCACGACCGCAAGCAAGACGTCATCATGTAGTCCCGACG
ATGGCCGAGCCCGATCTTCCCCATCGGTGTAGGTTTAACTTTAAGAAGGAGATATACCATGGGCAGCAGC
CATCATCATCATCATCACAGCAGCGGCCTGGTGCCGCGCGGCAGCCATATGATTCTTCGGCCCAGCATGA
AATTGGTAAAATTCAGAAAAGGAGATAGTGTGGGTTTGCGGCTGGCTGGTGGAAATGATGTTGGAATATT
TGTAGCTGGCGTTCTAGAAGATAGCCCTGCAGCCAAGGAAGGCTTAGAGGAAGGTGATCAAATTCTCAGG
GTAAACAACGTAGATTTTACAAATATCATAAGAGAAGAAGCCGTCCTTTTCCTGCTTGACCTCCCTAAAG
GAGAAGAAGTGACCATATTGGCTCAGAAGAAGAAGGATGTTTATCGTCGCATTGTAGAATCAGATGTAGG
AGATTCTTTCTATATTAGAACCCATTTTGAATATGAAAAG
